>Addgene plasmid #43559 | III-CCCA | depositor partial sequence | sequence record 58824 | III-CCCA sequence 426 bps
CGTCTCGGCTCACCCCAGAGCAGGTCGTGGCGATCGCAAGCCACGACGGAGGAAAGCAAGCCTTGGAAAC
AGTACAGAGGCTGTTGCCTGTGCTGTGCCAAGCGCACGGACTCACCCCAGAGCAGGTCGTGGCGATCGCA
AGCCACGACGGAGGAAAGCAAGCCTTGGAAACAGTACAGAGGCTGTTGCCTGTGCTGTGCCAAGCGCACG
GCCTCACCCCAGAGCAGGTCGTGGCGATCGCAAGCCACGACGGAGGAAAGCAAGCCTTGGAAACAGTACA
GAGGCTGTTGCCTGTGCTGTGCCAAGCGCACGGATTAACCCCAGAGCAGGTCGTGGCAATCGCCTCCAAC
ATTGGCGGGAAACAGGCACTCGAGACTGTCCAGCGCCTGCTTCCCGTGCTGTGCCAAGCGCACGGACTCA
GAGACG
