>Addgene plasmid #43559 | III-CCCA | addgene partial sequence | sequence record 61623 | M13-F20 5'-TGTAAAACGACGGCCAGT-3'
TTGGGCGAATTGGGCCCTCTAGATGCATGCTCGAGCGGCCGCCAGTGTGATGGATATCTGCAGAATTCGC
CCTTGATGCCGTCCTAGCGCGTCTCGGCTCACCCCAGAGCAGGTCGTGGCGATCGCAAGCCACGACGGAG
GAAAGCAAGCCTTGGAAACAGTACAGAGGCTGTTGCCTGTGCTGTGCCAAGCGCACGGACTCACCCCAGA
GCAGGTCGTGGCGATCGCAAGCCACGACGGAGGAAAGCAAGCCTTGGAAACAGTACAGAGGCTGTTGCCT
GTGCTGTGCCAAGCGCACGGCCTCACCCCAGAGCAGGTCGTGGCGATCGCAAGCCACGACGGAGGAAAGC
AAGCCTTGGAAACAGTACAGAGGCTGTTGCCTGTGCTGTGCCAAGCGCACGGATTAACCCCAGAGCAGGT
CGTGGCAATCGCCTCCAACATTGGCGGGAAACAGGCACTCGAGACTGTCCAGCGCCTGCTTCCCGTGCTG
TGCCAAGCGCACGGACTCAGAGACGTGGGCACAGGAAAGATACTTAAGGGCGAATTCCAGCACACTGGCG
GCCGTTACTAGTGGATCCGAGCTCGGTACCAAGCTTGATGCATAGCTTGAGTATTCTATAGTGTCACCTA
AATAGCTTGGCGTAATCATGGTCATAGCTGTTTCCTGTGTGAAATTGTTATCCGCTCACAATTCCACACA
ACATACGAGCCGGAAGCATAAAGTGTAAAGCCTGGGGTGCCTAATGAGTGAGCTAACTCACATTAATTGC
GTTGCGCTCACTGCCCGCTTTCCAGTCGGGAAAACCTGTCGTGCCAGCTGCATTAATGAATCGGCCAACG
CGCGGGGAGAGGCGGTTTGCGTATTGGGCGCTCTTCCGCTTCCTCGCTCACTGACTCGCT
