[The description below was written by a language model from this plasmid's Addgene catalogue record.]
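Description:
III-CCCA is a bacterial cloning plasmid built on the commercial pCRII-TOPO backbone (about 4.0 kb without insert), into which a 426 bp synthetic fragment was introduced by TOPO cloning. It is a high-copy plasmid maintained in E. coli and carries both ampicillin and kanamycin resistance markers, as is standard for this backbone, so either or both antibiotics can be used for selection. The insert sits between priming sites for T7 and M13 reverse primers, which are the recorded sequencing primers and allow its verification from both ends. No feature table accompanies the record, so the exact arrangement of elements around the insert cannot be described beyond what the backbone name implies.

The record does not spell out what the insert encodes, listing it only as a synthetic sequence with the same name as the plasmid. The associated publication describes a TALEN genome-editing system for producing human stem cell-based disease models, and the naming and size are consistent with a library component for modular TALEN assembly: a pre-assembled block of TAL effector repeats in which the letters CCCA would denote the four DNA bases recognised and the Roman numeral III the position of that block within the final repeat array. This interpretation is an inference from the name and context rather than a stated fact. The plasmid has no mammalian expression elements listed and appears to serve purely as a storage and propagation vehicle for a building block, which would be combined with other blocks to construct a full-length, custom TALEN in a separate destination vector.
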