Addgene plasmid #43559: III-CCCA
Depositing lab: Chad Cowan & Kiran Musunuru. Depositing organization: Harvard University. Publication: A TALEN Genome-Editing System for Generating Human Stem Cell-Based Disease Models. Ding Q, Lee YK, Schaefer EA, Peters DT, Veres A, Kim K, Kuperwasser N, Motola DL, Meissner TB, Hendriks WT, Trevisan M, Gupta RM, Moisan A, Banks E, Friesen M, Schinzel RT, Xia F, Tang A, Xia Y, Figueroa E, Wann A, Ahfeldt T, Daheron L, Zhang F, Rubin LL, Peng LF, Chung RT, Musunuru K, Cowan CA. Cell Stem Cell. 2012 Dec 12. pii: S1934-5909(12)00645-5. doi: 10.1016/j.stem.2012.11.011. PubMed 23246482.
Backbone
  Vector backbone: pCRII-TOPO
  Backbone manufacturer: Invitrogen
  Backbone size w/o insert (bp): 3973
  Vector type: Bacterial Cloning
Growth in bacteria
  Bacterial resistance: Ampicillin and Kanamycin, 100 & 50 μg/mL
  Growth temperature: 37°C
  Growth strain: Top10
  Copy number: High Copy
Gene/Insert
  Gene/Insert name: III-CCCA
  Species: Synthetic
  Insert size (bp): 426
  Cloning method: TOPO Cloning
  Sequencing primers: 5′ T7; 3′ M13-rev
Terms and licenses: Academic/Nonprofit Terms; Industry Terms: Not Available to Industry
How to cite: III-CCCA was a gift from Chad Cowan & Kiran Musunuru (Addgene plasmid # 43559 ; http://n2t.net/addgene:43559 ; RRID:Addgene_43559)
